Addgene plasmid #202580: pZG161
Purpose: RNA editing in plants. Plasmid contains extradiol-dADARcd-LIC cassette-dADARcd-35S-bar
Depositing lab: Guoyong Xu. Depositing organization: Wuhan University. Publication: Proximity editing to identify RNAs in phase-separated RNA binding protein condensates. Zhou G, Niu R, Zhou Y, Luo M, Peng Y, Wang H, Wang Z, Xu G. Cell Discov. 2021 Aug 24;7(1):72. doi: 10.1038/s41421-021-00288-9. PubMed 34426573.
Backbone
  Vector backbone: pGX989
  Vector type: Plant Expression
Growth in bacteria
  Bacterial resistance: Spectinomycin, 50 μg/mL
  Growth temperature: 37°C
  Growth strain: DH5alpha
  Copy number: Low Copy
Gene/Insert
  Gene/Insert name: HyperADARcd (alt name: adenosine deaminase acting on RNA (ADAR) catalytic domain)
  Species: D. melanogaster (fly)
  Mutation: E488Q
  Cloning method: Restriction Enzyme; 5′ cloning site unknown (unknown if destroyed)
Terms and licenses: Academic/Nonprofit Terms; Industry Terms: Not Available to Industry
Depositor comments: Genbank: MW026671
How to cite: pZG161 was a gift from Guoyong Xu (Addgene plasmid # 202580 ; http://n2t.net/addgene:202580 ; RRID:Addgene_202580)
