[The description below was written by a language model from this plasmid's Addgene catalogue record and pLannotate feature annotations shown in this document.]
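Description:
pZG161 is a plant expression binary vector (about 13.6 kb, built on the pGX989 backbone) designed for RNA editing in plants. It is a T-DNA plasmid for Agrobacterium-mediated delivery. Nopaline-type right and left border repeats flank the payload. Outside the borders lie a ColE1/pBR322-type origin with a bom site for propagation in E. coli, the pVS1 oriV, RepA and StaA functions for replication and stability in Agrobacterium, and an aadA gene conferring spectinomycin/streptomycin resistance. The catalogue lists it as low copy and spectinomycin selected.

Within the T-DNA, the feature table shows an XVE-style estradiol-inducible system. A chimeric activator combines the LexA DNA-binding domain, the VP16 activation domain and an estrogen receptor ligand-binding region, and it ends at the pea rbcS-E9 terminator. This presumably corresponds to the "extradiol" element in the depositor's description. Only short promoter fragments are annotated upstream of the activator. The responsive unit begins with a minimal CaMV 35S promoter; LexA operator sites are not annotated as such. It drives two consecutive copies of the Drosophila melanogaster ADAR catalytic domain, recorded as the hyperactive E488Q variant (HyperADARcd), followed by pea rbcS-3A sequence. According to the depositor, a ligation-independent cloning cassette sits between the two deaminase domains, so that a protein of interest can be inserted and flanked by the editors.

A bar gene gives phosphinothricin (glufosinate) selection in plants. The feature table places it between the NOS promoter and NOS terminator, whereas the depositor's summary describes it as 35S-bar. The associated publication concerns proximity editing, in which A-to-I marks identify RNAs associated with RNA-binding protein condensates. The sequence is described as a partial NGS result.
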