Features (pLannotate 1.2.2; 31 found; start..end, strand, type, name):
      1..25      -  misc_feature   RB T-DNA repeat: right border repeat from nopaline C58 T-DNA
     82..100     -  misc_feature   MCS (fragment): pUC18/19 multiple cloning site
    172..217     +  promoter       35SPPDK promoter (fragment): hybrid promoter consisting of the cauliflower mosaic virus 35S enhancer fused to the maize C4PPDK basal promoter (Yoo et al., 2007)
    216..262     +  promoter       minimal CaMV 35S promoter: minimal 35S promoter from cauliflower mosaic virus
    291..542     +  CDS            LexA BD: DNA-binding domain of E. coli LexA; lexA (truncated); binds the 16-bp palindromic sequence 5'-CTGTATATATATACAG-3'
    558..791     +  CDS            VP16 AD: transcriptional activation domain of herpes simplex virus protein VP16 (Triezenberg et al., 1988; Cousens et al., 1989); UL48
    801..1736    +  CDS            ERT2: mutated ligand-binding domain of the human estrogen receptor (Feil et al., 1997)
   1756..1845    +  CDS            NR3C1 (fragment): GCR_RABIT - Also known as GRL. Experimental evidence at protein level: Swiss-Prot protein existence level 1. Receptor for glucocorticoids (GC). Has a dual mode of action: as a transcription factor that binds to glucocorticoid response elements (GRE), both for nuclear and mitochondrial DNA, and as a modulator of other transcription factors. Affects inflammatory responses, cellular proliferation and differentiation in target tissues. Involved in chromatin remodeling. Plays a role in rapid mRNA degradation by binding to the 5' UTR of target mRNAs and interacting with PNRC2 in a ligand-dependent m
   1875..2171    +  terminator     E9 terminator (fragment): terminator and polyadenylation signal from the pea rbcS-E9 gene
   2332..2515    +  promoter       NOS promoter: nopaline synthase promoter NOS promoter
   2597..3145    +  CDS            bar: PAT_STRHY - Experimental evidence at protein level: Swiss-Prot protein existence level 1. Inactivates phosphinothricin (PPT) by transfer of an acetyl group from acetyl CoA. Can also acetylate demethylphosphinothricin but not PTT or glutamate. This enzyme is an effector of phosphinothricin tripeptide (PTT or bialaphos) resistance. From Streptomyces hygroscopicus. Introduced by genetic manipulation and expressed in glufosinate-tolerant maize by Dekalb Genetics.
   3150..3402    +  terminator     NOS terminator: nopaline synthase terminator and poly(A) signal
   3453..3481    -  promoter       GAL1 promoter (fragment): S. cerevisiae GAL1; inducible promoter, regulated by Gal4
   3645..3704    -  promoter       GAL10 promoter (fragment): S. cerevisiae GAL10; inducible promoter, regulated by Gal4
   3723..3769    +  promoter       minimal CaMV 35S promoter: minimal 35S promoter from cauliflower mosaic virus
   3807..5012    +  CDS            Adar (fragment): ADAR_DROME - Also known as hypnos-2 From Drosophila melanogaster (Fruit fly).
   5113..6321    +  CDS            Adar (fragment): ADAR_DROME - Also known as hypnos-2 From Drosophila melanogaster (Fruit fly).
   6317..6427    +  CDS            RBCS.3A (fragment): RBS3_PEA - Experimental evidence at protein level: Swiss-Prot protein existence level 1. RuBisCO catalyzes two reactions: the carboxylation of D- ribulose 1,5-bisphosphate, the primary event in carbon dioxide fixation, as well as the oxidative fragmentation of the pentose substrate. Both reactions occur simultaneously and in competition at the same active site. Although the small subunit is not catalytic it is essential for maximal activity (Probable). Binds to abscisic acid (ABA); only half of the possible binding sites are occupied in the crystal; and there are indications this is a low affi
   6834..6989    +  CDS            lacZα (fragment): LacZα fragment of β-galactosidase; lacZ fragment
   6988..7007    -  misc_feature   MCS (fragment): pUC18/19 multiple cloning site
   7076..7100    -  misc_feature   LB T-DNA repeat: left border repeat from nopaline C58 T-DNA
   7359..7382    +  promoter       Pc promoter (fragment): intI1 (promoter lies within the coding sequence); class 1 integron promoter
   7558..7614    +  CDS            GmR (fragment): gentamycin acetyltransferase; aacC1; confers resistance to gentamycin
   7625..8412    +  CDS            SmR (fragment): aminoglycoside adenylyltransferase (Murphy, 1985); aadA; confers resistance to spectinomycin and streptomycin
   8658..9246    +  rep_origin     ori: high-copy-number ColE1/pMB1/pBR322/pUC origin of replication
   9432..9572    -  misc_feature   bom: basis of mobility region from pBR322
   9674..9713    -  CDS            rop (fragment): Rop protein, which maintains plasmids at low copy number; rop
   9916..10110   -  rep_origin     pVS1 oriV: origin of replication for the Pseudomonas plasmid pVS1 (Heeb et al., 2000)
  10176..11249   -  CDS            pVS1 RepA: replication protein from the Pseudomonas plasmid pVS1 (Heeb et al., 2000)
  11678..12307   -  CDS            pVS1 StaA: stability protein from the Pseudomonas plasmid pVS1 (Heeb et al., 2000)
  12867..13268   -  CDS            Y4CG_SINFN (fragment): Protein inferred from homology: Swiss-Prot protein existence level 3. From Sinorhizobium fredii (strain NBRC 101917 / NGR234).
>Addgene plasmid #202580 | pZG161 | addgene full sequence | sequence record 403947 | Addgene Partial NGS Result
GTTTACCCGCCAATATATCCTGTCAAACACTGATAGTTTAAACTGAAGGCGGGAAACGACAATCTGATCC
AAGCTCAAGCTAAGCTTGCATGCCTGCAGGATATCGTGGATCCAAGCTTGCCACGTGCCGCCACGTGCCG
CCACGTGCCGCCACGTGCCTCTAGAGGATCCATCTCCACTGACGTAAGGGATGACGCACAATCCCACTAT
CCTTCGCAAGACCCTTCCTCTATATAAGGAAGTTCATTTCATTTGGAGAGGACACGCTGGGATCCCCAAT
TCCGGGCGGAATGAAAGCGTTAACGGCCAGGCAACAAGAGGTGTTTGATCTCATCCGTGATCACATCAGC
CAGACAGGTATGCCGCCGACGCGTGCGGAAATCGCGCAGCGTTTGGGGTTCCGTTCCCCAAACGCGGCTG
AAGAACATCTGAAGGCGCTGGCACGCAAAGGCGTTATTGAAATTGTTTCCGGCGCATCACGCGGGATTCG
TCTGTTGCAGGAAGAGGAAGAAGGGTTGCCGCTGGTAGGTCGTGTGGCTGCCGGTGAACCGTCGAGCGCC
CCCCCGACCGATGTCAGCCTGGGGGACGAGCTCCACTTAGACGGCGAGGACGTGGCGATGGCGCATGCCG
ACGCGCTAGACGATTTCGATCTGGACATGTTGGGGGACGGGGATTCCCCGGGTCCGGGATTTACCCCCCA
CGACTCCGCCCCCTACGGCGCTCTGGATATGGCCGACTTCGAGTTTGAGCAGATGTTTACCGATGCCCTT
GGAATTGACGAGTACGGTGGGGATCCGTCTGCTGGAGACATGAGAGCTGCCAACCTTTGGCCAAGCCCGC
TCATGATCAAACGCTCTAAGAAGAACAGCCTGGCCTTGTCCCTGACGGCCGACCAGATGGTCAGTGCCTT
GTTGGATGCTGAGCCCCCCATACTCTATTCCGAGTATGATCCTACCAGACCCTTCAGTGAAGCTTCGATG
ATGGGCTTACTGACCAACCTGGCAGACAGGGAGCTGGTTCACATGATCAACTGGGCGAAGAGGGTGCCAG
GCTTTGTGGATTTGACCCTCCATGATCAGGTCCACCTTCTAGAATGTGCCTGGCTAGAGATCCTGATGAT
TGGTCTCGTCTGGCGCTCCATGGAGCACCCAGGGAAGCTACTGTTTGCTCCTAACTTGCTCTTGGACAGG
AACCAGGGAAAATGTGTAGAGGGCATGGTGGAGATCTTCGACATGCTGCTGGCTACATCATCTCGGTTCC
GCATGATGAATCTGCAGGGAGAGGAGTTTGTGTGCCTCAAATCTATTATTTTGCTTAATTCTGGAGTGTA
CACATTTCTGTCCAGCACCCTGAAGTCTCTGGAAGAGAAGGACCATATCCACCGAGTCCTGGACAAGATC
ACAGACACTTTGATCCACCTGATGGCCAAGGCAGGCCTGACCCTGCAGCAGCAGCACCAGCGGCTGGCCC
AGCTCCTCCTCATCCTCTCCCACATCAGGCACATGAGTAACAAAGGCATGGAGCATCTGTACAGCATGAA
GTGCAAGAACGTGGTGCCCCTCTATGACCTGCTGCTGGAGATGCTGGACGCCCACCGCCTACATGCGCCC
ACTAGCCGTGGAGGGGCATCCGTGGAGGAGACGGACCAAAGCCACTTGGCCACTGCGGGCTCTACTTCAT
CGCATTCCTTGCAAAAGTATTACATCACGGGGGAGGCAGAGGGTTTCCCTGCCACAGTCTGAGAGCTCCC
TGGCGGAATTCCCAGAGATGTTAGCTGAAATCATCACTAATCAGATACCAAAATATTCAAATGGAAATAT
CAAAAAGCTTCTGTTTCATCAAAAATGACTCGACCTAACTGAGTAAGCTAGCTTGTTCGAGTATTATGGC
ATTGGGAAAACTGTTTTTCTTGTACCATTTGTTGTGCTTGTAATTTACTGTGTTTTTTATTCGGTTTTCG
CTATCGAACTGTGAAATGGAAATGGATGGAGAAGAGTTAATGAATGATATGGTCCTTTTGTTCATTCTCA
AATTAATATTATTTGTTTTTTCTCTTATTTGTTGTGTGTTGAATTTGAAATTATAAGAGATATGCAAACA
TTTTGTTTTGAGTAAAAATGTGTCAAATCGTGGCCTCTAATGACCGAAGTTAATATGAGGAGTAAAACAC
TAGATCCCCAAACAAGCTTGAAACTGAAGGCGGGAAACGACAATCTGATCATGAGCGGAGAATTAAGGGA
GTCACGTTATGACCCCCGCCGATGACGCGGGACAAGCCGTTTTACGTTTGGAACTGACAGAACCGCAACG
TTGAAGGAGCCACTCAGCCGCGGGTTTCTGGAGTTTAATGAGCTAAGCACATACGTCAGAAACCATTATT
GCGCGTTCAAAAGTCGCCTAAGGTCACTATCAGCTAGCAAATATTTCTTGTCAAAAATGCTCCACTGACG
TTCCATAAATTCCCCTCGGTATCCAATTAGAGTCTCATATTCACTCTCAATCCAAATAATCTGCACCGGA
TCCGCTAGAGGATCTCGACCTGCAAGATCCCGGGGGGCAATGAGATATGAAAAAGCCTGAACTCACCGCG
ACGTCTATGAGCCCAGAACGACGCCCGGCCGACATCCGCCGTGCCACCGAGGCGGACATGCCGGCGGTCT
GCACCATCGTCAACCACTACATCGAGACAAGCACGGTCAACTTCCGTACCGAGCCGCAGGAACCGCAGGA
GTGGACGGACGACCTCGTCCGTCTGCGGGAGCGCTATCCCTGGCTCGTCGCCGAGGTGGACGGCGAGGTC
GCCGGCATCGCCTACGCGGGACCCTGGAAGGCACGCAACGCCTACGACTGGACGGCCGAGTCGACCGTGT
ACGTCTCCCCCCGCCACCAGCGGACGGGACTGGGCTCCACGCTCTACACCCACCTGCTGAAGTCCCTGGA
GGCACAGGGCTTCAAGAGCGTGGTCGCTGTCATCGGGCTGCCCAACGACCCGAGCGTGCGCATGCACGAG
GCGCTCGGATATGCCCCCCGCGGCATGCTGCGGGCGGCCGGCTTCAAGCACGGGAACTGGCATGACGTGG
GTTTCTGGCAGCTGGACTTCAGCCTGCCGGTACCGCCCCGTCCGGTCCTGCCCGTCACCGAGATCTAACG
ATCGTTCAAACATTTGGCAATAAAGTTTCTTAAGATTGAATCCTGTTGCCGGTCTTGCGATGATTATCAT
ATAATTTCTGTTGAATTACGTTAAGCATGTAATAATTAACATGTAATGCATGACGTTATTTATGAGATGG
GTTTTTATGATTAGAGTCCCGCAATTATACATTTAATACGCGATAGAAAACAAAATATAGCGCGCAAACT
AGGATAAATTATCGCGCGCGGTGTCATCTATGTTACTAGATCGGGAATTGATCCCCCCTCGACAGCTTGC
ATGCCGCTTGGGCTGCAGGTCGAGGCTAAAAAACTAATCGCATTATCATCCCCTCGACGTACTGTACATA
TAACCACTGGTTTTATATACAGCAGTACTGTACATATAACCACTGGTTTTATATACAGCAGTCGACGTAC
TGTACATATAACCACTGGTTTTATATACAGCAGTACTGTACATATAACCACTGGTTTTATATACAGCAGT
CGAGGTAAGATTAGATATGGATATGTATATGGATATGTATATGGTGGTAATGCCATGTAATATGCTCGAC
TCTAGGATCTTCGCAAGACCCTTCCTCTATATAAGGAAGTTCATTTCATTTGGAGAGGACACGCTGAAGC
TAGTCGACTCTAGCCTCGAGACCATGTACTCTCCTATGGTCGTACCGCAAAAAAATGTGCCTCTCCCTAT
AGACGATAAATCTAGCTCCATGGAGCTTCCGCAGATCCACGCAGACACTATCGGTCGATTGGTGCTGGAA
AAGTTCATGGAGGTTATTAAAGGTCAGGAGGCTTATAGCCGTCGAAAAGTTTTGGCTGGAATCGTAATGA
CCGAAAACATGAACTTCTGTGAGGCAAAAGTCATTTCAGTGTCCACGGGCACCAAGTGTGTGTCCGGCGA
GCATATGTCCGTAAACGGTGCGGTACTCAATGACAGCCACGCCGAGATAGTGTCACGTCGTTGTCTCCTC
AAGTATCTCTATGCCCAACTGGATCTTCAATGCAACCAGGCGACCGCTTATCAGAGCATATTTGTGCGTA
ATACTGACGGTCAGTATCCCTATAAACTGAAGTCTGGGGTCCATTTTCATCTCTATATAAACACGGCGCC
CTGCGGCGATGCCCGTATTTTTTCACCTCACGAGAATGACACGGGAGTAGATAAACATCCCAACCGAAAA
GCAAGAGGGCAGCTCCGAACCAAAATCGAATCCGGCCAGGGCACAATCCCAGTGAAATCTAGCGACGGCA
TTCAAACTTGGGACGGCGTACTACAAGGCCAGCGTTTGCTTACGATGTCCTGCTCCGATAAAATTGCTAG
GTGGAACATCGTCGGTATCCAGGGCTCCTTGCTCTCTTCAATTATAGAGCCCGTCTATCTGCATTCAATT
GTCTTAGGGTCACTCTTGCATCCTGAACATATGTACCGAGCCGTTTGTGGGAGAATAGAAAAGAGTATCC
AGGGTCTACCCCCACCTTACCATTTGAACAAACCCAGACTGGCATTGGTCACATCCGCAGAACCACGTAA
CCAAGCCAAGGCCCCGAATTTTGGAATAAACTGGACTATAGGTGACACGGAACTAGAGGTTGTGAACTCT
CTCACAGGCAGAACCATAGGAGGGCAAGTCAGCCGTATAACGAAGCAGGCTTTTTTCGTAAAGTATGGTT
TCTTGATGGCTAATTTGCCCGGAATCCTCGTCCGAAAGGTAACGACCGATTACGGTCAGACAAAAGCGAA
TGTAAAGGATTACCAGATCGCGAAGTTGGAATTGTTCTCAGCCTTCAAGAGGGAGGATCTTGGATCATGG
CTAAAGAAACCAATAGAGCAGGACGAGTTTGGATTGGCTGAAGCTCGAGTACCTTCGACGACAAGACCGG
GCCCGGCTCTTCTCCTCACTCGACCAGATCTCGTACGCGTCCCGGGGCGGTGGCTCATCTGGCGGAGGTG
GATCCTACTCTCCTATGGTCGTACCGCAAAAAAATGTGCCTCTCCCTATAGACGATAAATCTAGCTCCAT
GGAGCTTCCGCAGATCCACGCAGACACTATCGGTCGATTGGTGCTGGAAAAGTTCATGGAGGTTATTAAA
GGTCAGGAGGCTTATAGCCGTCGAAAAGTTTTGGCTGGAATCGTAATGACCGAAAACATGAACTTCTGTG
AGGCAAAAGTCATTTCAGTGTCCACGGGCACCAAGTGTGTGTCCGGCGAGCATATGTCCGTAAACGGTGC
GGTACTCAATGACAGCCACGCCGAGATAGTGTCACGTCGTTGTCTCCTCAAGTATCTCTATGCCCAACTG
GATCTTCAATGCAACCAGGCGACCGCTTATCAGAGCATATTTGTGCGTAATACTGACGGTCAGTATCCCT
ATAAACTGAAGTCTGGGGTCCATTTTCATCTCTATATAAACACGGCGCCCTGCGGCGATGCCCGTATTTT
TTCACCTCACGAGAATGACACGGGAGTAGATAAACATCCCAACCGAAAAGCAAGAGGGCAGCTCCGAACC
AAAATCGAATCCGGCCAGGGCACAATCCCAGTGAAATCTAGCGACGGCATTCAAACTTGGGACGGCGTAC
TACAAGGCCAGCGTTTGCTTACGATGTCCTGCTCCGATAAAATTGCTAGGTGGAACATCGTCGGTATCCA
GGGCTCCTTGCTCTCTTCAATTATAGAGCCCGTCTATCTGCATTCAATTGTCTTAGGGTCACTCTTGCAT
CCTGAACATATGTACCGAGCCGTTTGTGGGAGAATAGAAAAGAGTATCCAGGGTCTACCCCCACCTTACC
ATTTGAACAAACCCAGACTGGCATTGGTCACATCCGCAGAACCACGTAACCAAGCCAAGGCCCCGAATTT
TGGAATAAACTGGACTATAGGTGACACGGAACTAGAGGTTGTGAACTCTCTCACAGGCAGAACCATAGGA
GGGCAAGTCAGCCGTATAACGAAGCAGGCTTTTTTCGTAAAGTATGGTTTCTTGATGGCTAATTTGCCCG
GAATCCTCGTCCGAAAGGTAACGACCGATTACGGTCAGACAAAAGCGAATGTAAAGGATTACCAGATCGC
GAAGTTGGAATTGTTCTCAGCCTTCAAGAGGGAGGATCTTGGATCATGGCTAAAGAAACCAATAGAGCAG
GACGAGTTTGGATTGGCTGAATGAACTAGTCGATCCAGGCCTCCCAGCTTTCGTCCGTATCATCGGTTTC
GACAACGTTCGTCAAGTTCAATGCATCAGTTTCATTGCCCACACACCAGAATCCTACTAAGTTTGAGTAT
TATGGCATTGGAAAAGCTGTTTTCTTCTATCATTTGTTCTGCTTGTAATTTACTGTGTTCTTTCAGTTTT
TGTTTTCGGACATCAAAATGCAAATGGATGGATAAGAGTTAATAAATGATATGGTCCTTTTGTTCATTCT
CAAATTATTATTATCTGTTGTTTTTACTTTAATGGGTTGAATTTAAGTAAGAAAGGAACTAACAGTGTGA
TATTAAGGTGCAATGTTAGACATATAAAACAGTCTTTCACCTCTCTTTGGTTATGTCTTGAATTGGTTTG
TTTCTTCACTTATCTGTGTAATCAAGTTTACTATGAGTCTATGATCAAGTAATTATGCAATCAAGTTAAG
TACAGTATAGGCTTTTTGTGTCGAGGGGGTACCGAGTCGAGGAATTCACTGGCCGTCGTTTTACAACGTC
GTGACTGGGAAAACCCTGGCGTTACCCAACTTAATCGCCTTGCAGCACATCCCCCTTTCGCCAGCTGGCG
TAATAGCGAAGAGGCCCGCACCGATCGCCCTTCCCAACAGTTGCGCAGCCTGAATGGCGGGTACCGAGCT
CGAATTCAATTCGGCGTTAATTCAGTACATTAAAAACGTCCGCAATGTGTTATTAAGTTGTCTAAGCGTC
AATTTGTTTACACCACAATATATCCTGCCACCAGCCAGCCAACAGCTCCCCGACCGGCAGCTCGGCACAA
AATCACCACTCGATACAGGCAGCCCATCAGTCCGGGACGGCGTCAGCGGGAGAGCCGTTGTAAGGCGGCA
GACTTTGCTCATGTTACCGATGCTATTCGGAAGAACGGCAACTAAGCTGCCGGGTTTGAAACACGGATGA
TCTCGCGGAGGGTAGCATGTTGATTGTAACGATGACAGAGCGTTGCTGCCTGTGATCAATTCGGGCACGA
ACCCAGTGGACATAAGCCTGTTCGGTTCGTAAGCTGTAATGCAAGTAGCGTATGCGCTCACGCAACTGGT
CCAGAACCTTGACCGAACGCAGCGGTGGTAACGGCGCAGTGGCGGTTTTCATGGCTTGTTATGACTGTTT
TTTTGGGGTACAGTCTATGCCTCGGGCATCCAAGCAGCAAGCGCGTTACGCCGTGGGTCGATGTTTGATG
TTATGGAGCAGCAACGATGTTACGCAGCAGGGCAGTCGCCCTAAAACAAAGTTAAACATCATGGGGGAAG
CGGTGATCGCCGAAGTATCGACTCAACTATCAGAGGTAGTTGGCGTCATCGAGCGCCATCTCGAACCGAC
GTTGCTGGCCGTACATTTGTACGGCTCCGCAGTGGATGGCGGCCTGAAGCCACACAGTGATATTGATTTG
CTGGTTACGGTGACCGTAAGGCTTGATGAAACAACGCGGCGAGCTTTGATCAACGACCTTTTGGAAACTT
CGGCTTCCCCTGGAGAGAGCGAGATTCTCCGCGCTGTAGAAGTCACCATTGTTGTGCACGACGACATCAT
TCCGTGGCGTTATCCAGCTAAGCGCGAACTGCAATTTGGAGAATGGCAGCGCAATGACATTCTTGCAGGT
ATCTTCGAGCCAGCCACGATCGACATTGATCTGGCTATCTTGCTGACAAAAGCAAGAGAACATAGCGTTG
CCTTGGTAGGTCCAGCGGCGGAGGAACTCTTTGATCCGGTTCCTGAACAGGATCTATTTGAGGCGCTAAA
TGAAACCTTAACGCTATGGAACTCGCCGCCCGACTGGGCTGGCGATGAGCGAAATGTAGTGCTTACGTTG
TCCCGCATTTGGTACAGCGCAGTAACCGGCAAAATCGCGCCGAAGGATGTCGCTGCCGACTGGGCAATGG
AGCGCCTGCCGGCCCAGTATCAGCCCGTCATACTTGAAGCTAGACAGGCTTATCTTGGACAAGAAGAAGA
TCGCTTGGCCTCGCGCGCAGATCAGTTGGAAGAATTTGTCCACTACGTGAAAGGCGAGATCACCAAGGTA
GTCGGCAAATAATGTCTAGCTAGAAATTCGTTCAAGCCGACGCCGCTTCGCGGCGCGGCTTAACTCAAGC
GTTAGATGCACTAAGCACATAATTGCTCACAGCCAAACTATCAGGTCAAGTCTGCTTTTATTATTTTTAA
GCGTGCATAATAAGCCCTACACAAATTGGGAGATATATCATGCATGACCAAAATCCCTTAACGTGAGTTT
TCGTTCCACTGAGCGTCAGACCCCGTAGAAAAGATCAAAGGATCTTCTTGAGATCCTTTTTTTCTGCGCG
TAATCTGCTGCTTGCAAACAAAAAAACCACCGCTACCAGCGGTGGTTTGTTTGCCGGATCAAGAGCTACC
AACTCTTTTTCCGAAGGTAACTGGCTTCAGCAGAGCGCAGATACCAAATACTGTCCTTCTAGTGTAGCCG
TAGTTAGGCCACCACTTCAAGAACTCTGTAGCACCGCCTACATACCTCGCTCTGCTAATCCTGTTACCAG
TGGCTGCTGCCAGTGGCGATAAGTCGTGTCTTACCGGGTTGGACTCAAGACGATAGTTACCGGATAAGGC
GCAGCGGTCGGGCTGAACGGGGGGTTCGTGCACACAGCCCAGCTTGGAGCGAACGACCTACACCGAACTG
AGATACCTACAGCGTGAGCTATGAGAAAGCGCCACGCTTCCCGAAGGGAGAAAGGCGGACAGGTATCCGG
TAAGCGGCAGGGTCGGAACAGGAGAGCGCACGAGGGAGCTTCCAGGGGGAAACGCCTGGTATCTTTATAG
TCCTGTCGGGTTTCGCCACCTCTGACTTGAGCGTCGATTTTTGTGATGCTCGTCAGGGGGGCGGAGCCTA
TGGAAAAACGCCAGCAACGCGGCCTTTTTACGGTTCCTGGCCTTTTGCTGGCCTTTTGCTCACATGTTCT
TTCCTGCGTTATCCCCTGATTCTGTGGATAACCGTATTACCGCCTTTGAGTGAGCTGATACCGCTCGCCG
CAGCCGAACGACCGAGCGCAGCGAGTCAGTGAGCGAGGAAGCGGAAGAGCGCCTGATGCGGTATTTTCTC
CTTACGCATCTGTGCGGTATTTCACACCGCATATGGTGCACTCTCAGTACAATCTGCTCTGATGCCGCAT
AGTTAAGCCAGTATACACTCCGCTATCGCTACGTGACTGGGTCATGGCTGCGCCCCGACACCCGCCAACA
CCCGCTGACGCGCCCTGACGGGCTTGTCTGCTCCCGGCATCCGCTTACAGACAAGCTGTGACCGTCTCCG
GGAGCTGCATGTGTCAGAGGTTTTCACCGTCATCACCGAAACGCGCGAGGCAGGGTGCCTTGATGTGGGC
GCCGGCGGTCGAGTGGCGACGGCGCGGCTTGTCCGCGCCCTGGTAGATTGCCTGGCCGTAGGCCAGCCAT
TTTTGAGCGGCCAGCGGCCGCGATAGGCCGACGCGAAGCGGCGGGGCGTAGGGAGCGCAGCGACCGAAGG
GTAGGCGCTTTTTGCAGCTCTTCGGCTGTGCGCTGGCCAGACAGTTATGCACAGGCCAGGCGGGTTTTAA
GAGTTTTAATAAGTTTTAAAGAGTTTTAGGCGGAAAAATCGCCTTTTTTCTCTTTTATATCAGTCACTTA
CATGTGTGACCGGTTCCCAATGTACGGCTTTGGGTTCCCAATGTACGGGTTCCGGTTCCCAATGTACGGC
TTTGGGTTCCCAATGTACGTGCTATCCACAGGAAAGAGACCTTTTCGACCTTTTTCCCCTGCTAGGGCAA
TTTGCCCTAGCATCTGCTCCGTACATTAGGAACCGGCGGATGCTTCGCCCTCGATCAGGTTGCGGTAGCG
CATGACTAGGATCGGGCCAGCCTGCCCCGCCTCCTCCTTCAAATCGTACTCCGGCAGGTCATTTGACCCG
ATCAGCTTGCGCACGGTGAAACAGAACTTCTTGAACTCTCCGGCGCTGCCACTGCGTTCGTAGATCGTCT
TGAACAACCATCTGGCTTCTGCCTTGCCTGCGGCGCGGCGTGCCAGGCGGTAGAGAAAACGGCCGATGCC
GGGATCGATCAAAAAGTAATCGGGGTGAACCGTCAGCACGTCCGGGTTCTTGCCTTCTGTGATCTCGCGG
TACATCCAATCAGCTAGCTCGATCTCGATGTACTCCGGCCGCCCGGTTTCGCTCTTTACGATCTTGTAGC
GGCTAATCAAGGCTTCACCCTCGGATACCGTCACCAGGCGGCCGTTCTTGGCCTTCTTCGTACGCTGCAT
GGCAACGTGCGTGGTGTTTAACCGAATGCAGGTTTCTACCAGGTCGTCTTTCTGCTTTCCGCCATCGGCT
CGCCGGCAGAACTTGAGTACGTCCGCAACGTGTGGACGGAACACGCGGCCGGGCTTGTCTCCCTTCCCTT
CCCGGTATCGGTTCATGGATTCGGTTAGATGGGAAACCGCCATCAGTACCAGGTCGTAATCCCACACACT
GGCCATGCCGGCCGGCCCTGCGGAAACCTCTACGTGCCCGTCTGGAAGCTCGTAGCGGATCACCTCGCCA
GCTCGTCGGTCACGCTTCGACAGACGGAAAACGGCCACGTCCATGATGCTGCGACTATCGCGGGTGCCCA
CGTCATAGAGCATCGGAACGAAAAAATCTGGTTGCTCGTCGCCCTTGGGCGGCTTCCTAATCGACGGCGC
ACCGGCTGCCGGCGGTTGCCGGGATTCTTTGCGGATTCGATCAGCGGCCGCTTGCCACGATTCACCGGGG
CGTGCTTCTGCCTCGATGCGTTGCCGCTGGGCGGCCTGCGCGGCCTTCAACTTCTCCACCAGGTCATCAC
CCAGCGCCGCGCCGATTTGTACCGGGCCGGATGGTTTGCGACCGCTCACGCCGATTCCTCGGGCTTGGGG
GTTCCAGTGCCATTGCAGGGCCGGCAGACAACCCAGCCGCTTACGCCTGGCCAACCGCCCGTTCCTCCAC
ACATGGGGCATTCCACGGCGTCGGTGCCTGGTTGTTCTTGATTTTCCATGCCGCCTCCTTTAGCCGCTAA
AATTCATCTACTCATTTATTCATTTGCTCATTTACTCTGGTAGCTGCGCGATGTATTCAGATAGCAGCTC
GGTAATGGTCTTGCCTTGGCGTACCGCGTACATCTTCAGCTTGGTGTGATCCTCCGCCGGCAACTGAAAG
TTGACCCGCTTCATGGCTGGCGTGTCTGCCAGGCTGGCCAACGTTGCAGCCTTGCTGCTGCGTGCGCTCG
GACGGCCGGCACTTAGCGTGTTTGTGCTTTTGCTCATTTTCTCTTTACCTCATTAACTCAAATGAGTTTT
GATTTAATTTCAGCGGCCAGCGCCTGGACCTCGCGGGCAGCGTCGCCCTCGGGTTCTGATTCAAGAACGG
TTGTGCCGGCGGCGGCAGTGCCTGGGTAGCTCACGCGCTGCGTGATACGGGACTCAAGAATGGGCAGCTC
GTACCCGGCCAGCGCCTCGGCAACCTCACCGCCGATGCGCGTGCCTTTGATCGCCCGCGACACGACAAAG
GCCGCTTGTAGCCTTCCATCCGTGACCTCAATGCGCTGCTTAACCAGCTCCACCAGGTCGGCGGTGGCCC
ATATGTCGTAAGGGCTTGGCTGCACCGGAATCAGCACGAAGTCGGCTGCCTTGATCGCGGACACAGCCAA
GTCCGCCGCCTGGGGCGCTCCGTCGATCACTACGAAGTCGCGCCGGCCGATGGCCTTCACGTCGCGGTCA
ATCGTCGGGCGGTCGATGCCGACAACGGTTAGCGGTTGATCTTCCCGCACGGCCGCCCAATCGCGGGCAC
TGCCCTGGGGATCGGAATCGACTAACAGAACATCGGCCCCGGCGAGTTGCAGGGCGCGGGCTAGATGGGT
TGCGATGGTCGTCTTGCCTGACCCGCCTTTCTGGTTAAGTACAGCGATAACCTTCATGCGTTCCCCTTGC
GTATTTGTTTATTTACTCATCGCATCATATACGCAGCGACCGCATGACGCAAGCTGTTTTACTCAAATAC
ACATCACCTTTTTAGACGGCGGCGCTCGGTTTCTTCAGCGGCCAAGCTGGCCGGCCAGGCCGCCAGCTTG
GCATCAGACAAACCGGCCAGGATTTCATGCAGCCGCACGGTTGAGACGTGCGCGGGCGGCTCGAACACGT
ACCCGGCCGCGATCATCTCCGCCTCGATCTCTTCGGTAATGAAAAACGGTTCGTCCTGGCCGTCCTGGTG
CGGTTTCATGCTTGTTCCTCTTGGCGTTCATTCTCGGCGGCCGCCAGGGCGTCGGCCTCGGTCAATGCGT
CCTCACGGAAGGCACCGCGCCGCCTGGCCTCGGTGGGCGTCACTTCCTCGCTGCGCTCAAGTGCGCGGTA
CAGGGTCGAGCGATGCACGCCAAGCAGTGCAGCCGCCTCTTTCACGGTGCGGCCTTCCTGGTCGATCAGC
TCGCGGGCGTGCGCGATCTGTGCCGGGGTGAGGGTAGGGCGGGGGCCAAACTTCACGCCTCGGGCCTTGG
CGGCCTCGCGCCCGCTCCGGGTGCGGTCGATGATTAGGGAACGCTCGAACTCGGCAATGCCGGCGAACAC
GGTCAACACCATGCGGCCGGCCGGCGTGGTGGTGTCGGCCCACGGCTCTGCCAGGCTACGCAGGCCCGCG
CCGGCCTCCTGGATGCGCTCGGCAATGTCCAGTAGGTCGCGGGTGCTGCGGGCCAGGCGGTCTAGCCTGG
TCACTGTCACAACGTCGCCAGGGCGTAGGTGGTCAAGCATCCTGGCCAGCTCCGGGCGGTCGCGCCTGGT
GCCGGTGATCTTCTCGGAAAACAGCTTGGTGCAGCCGGCCGCGTGCAGTTCGGCCCGTTGGTTGGTCAAG
TCCTGGTCGTCGGTGCTGACGCGGGCATAGCCCAGCAGGCCAGCGGCGGCGCTCTTGTTCATGGCGTAAT
GTCTCCGGTTCTAGTCGCAAGTATTCTACTTTATGCGACTAAAACACGCGACAAGAAAACGCCAGGAAAA
GGGCAGGGCGGCAGCCTGTCGCGTAACTTAGGACTTGTGCGACATGTCGTTTTCAGAAGACGGCTGCACT
GAACGTCAGAAGCCGACTGCACTATAGCAGCGGAGGGGTTGGATCAAAGTACTTTAAAGTACTTTAAAGT
ACTTTAAAGTACTTTGATCCCGAGGGGAACCCTGTGGTTGGCATGCACATACAAATGGACGAACGGATAA
ACCTTTTCACGCCCTTTTAAATATCCGATTATTCTAATAAACGCTCTTTTCTCTTAG
